Addgene plasmid #229471: pMS26
Purpose: Expresses RssB with D104N mutation with His-tag
Depositing lab: Alexandra Deaconescu. Depositing organization: Brown University. Publication: Structural basis for inhibition of a response regulator of sigma(S) stability by a ClpXP antiadaptor. Dorich V, Brugger C, Tripathi A, Hoskins JR, Tong S, Suhanovsky MM, Sastry A, Wickner S, Gottesman S, Deaconescu AM. Genes Dev. 2019 Jun 1;33(11-12):718-732. doi: 10.1101/gad.320168.118. Epub 2019 Apr 11. PubMed 30975721.
Backbone
  Vector backbone: pSY5
  Backbone size w/o insert (bp): 5387
  Vector type: Bacterial Expression
Growth in bacteria
  Bacterial resistance: Kanamycin, 50 μg/mL
  Growth temperature: 37°C
  Growth strain: DH5alpha
  Growth instructions: The depositing lab recommends alpha-select for plasmid storage and propagation and BL21 DE3 for protein expression.
  Copy number: Unknown
Gene/Insert
  Gene/Insert name: RssB (D104N)
  Species: E. coli
  Insert size (bp): 1090
  Mutation: D104N
  Promoter: T7
  Tag / fusion protein: 10xHis (C terminal on insert)
  Cloning method: Other
Terms and licenses: Academic/Nonprofit Terms; Industry Terms: Not Available to Industry
How to cite: pMS26 was a gift from Alexandra Deaconescu (Addgene plasmid # 229471 ; http://n2t.net/addgene:229471 ; RRID:Addgene_229471)
