[The description below was written by a language model from this plasmid's Addgene catalogue record and pLannotate feature annotations shown in this document.]
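Description:
pMS26 is a bacterial expression plasmid built on the pSY5 backbone for T7-driven production of the E. coli response regulator RssB carrying a D104N substitution. The sequenced record is 6,361 nt and has a pET-like layout. A ColE1/pMB1-type origin, together with the bom mobility region and the rop gene that moderates copy number, supports replication in E. coli, and an f1 origin is also present. Selection is by kanamycin through an aminoglycoside phosphotransferase gene. Short tetracycline-resistance fragments and a predicted open reading frame in the backbone appear to be leftovers of the pBR322 lineage rather than functional parts.

The expression cassette consists of a T7 promoter followed directly by a lac operator and the phage T7 gene 10 ribosome binding site, then the rssB coding sequence and a T7 terminator. A plasmid-borne lacI gene with its own promoter supplies repressor, so transcription stays low until IPTG is added in a host that provides T7 RNA polymerase; the depositor suggests a BL21(DE3) strain for expression.

The catalogue lists a C-terminal 10xHis tag. The annotation, however, detects a histidine stretch upstream of rssB as well as a partial His-tag match and a short SET1-like fragment downstream. The record does not settle which of these are translated in frame with the protein.

RssB is the adaptor that delivers the stationary-phase sigma factor RpoS to the ClpXP protease. The His-tagged D104N variant is suited to affinity purification for biochemical or structural comparison with the wild-type protein, in keeping with the associated study of RssB inhibition by an antiadaptor. The record does not state what functional effect D104N is meant to have.
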