Features (pLannotate 1.2.2; 20 found; start..end, strand, type, name):
     12..440     +  rep_origin     f1 ori (sequence partly withheld): f1 bacteriophage origin of replication; arrow indicates direction of (+) strand synthesis
    493..550     +  promoter       AmpR promoter (fragment): bla
    559..1374    -  CDS            KanR: aminoglycoside phosphotransferase; aph(3')-Ia; confers resistance to kanamycin in bacteria or G418 (Geneticin®) in eukaryotes
   1496..2084    +  rep_origin     ori: high-copy-number ColE1/pMB1/pBR322/pUC origin of replication
   2270..2409    -  misc_feature   bom: basis of mobility region from pBR322
   2511..2702    -  CDS            rop: Rop protein, which maintains plasmids at low copy number; rop
   2719..3099    +  CDS            YPB1_ECOLX: Protein predicted: Swiss-Prot protein existence level 4. From Escherichia coli.
   3171..3462    -  CDS            TcR (fragment): tetracycline efflux protein; tet; confers resistance to tetracycline
   3477..3498    -  protein_bind   CAP binding site: CAP binding activates transcription in the presence of cAMP. E. coli catabolite activator protein
   3511..4593    -  CDS            lacI: lac repressor; lacI; The lac repressor binds to the lac operator to inhibit transcription in E. coli. This inhibition can be relieved by adding lactose or isopropyl-β-D-thiogalactopyranoside (IPTG).
   4594..4671    -  promoter       lacI promoter: lacI
   4679..4958    -  CDS            TcR (fragment): tetracycline efflux protein; tet; confers resistance to tetracycline
   4980..4998    +  promoter       T7 promoter: promoter for bacteriophage T7 RNA polymerase
   4999..5023    +  protein_bind   lac operator: The lac repressor binds to the lac operator to inhibit transcription in E. coli. This inhibition can be relieved by adding lactose or isopropyl-β-D-thiogalactopyranoside (IPTG). lac repressor encoded by lacI
   5038..5060    +  RBS            RBS: efficient ribosome binding site from bacteriophage T7 gene 10 (Olins and Rangwala, 1989)
   5085..5105    +  CDS            7xHis: 6xHis affinity tag
   5145..6155    +  CDS            rssB: RSSB_ECOLI - Also known as hnr, sprE, ychL. Experimental evidence at protein level: Swiss-Prot protein existence level 1. Regulates the turnover of the sigma S factor (RpoS) by promoting its proteolysis in exponentially growing cells. Acts by binding and delivering RpoS to the ClpXP protease. RssB is not co- degraded with RpoS, but is released from the complex and can initiate a new cycle of RpoS recognition and degradation. In stationary phase, could also act as an anti-sigma factor and reduce the ability of RpoS to activate gene expression. Is also involved in the regulation of the mRNA poly
   6205..6222    +  CDS            9xHis (fragment): 9xHis affinity tag
   6232..6281    +  CDS            SET1 (fragment): solubility-enhancement tag derived from T7 phage gene 10B
   6289..6336    +  terminator     T7 terminator: transcription terminator for bacteriophage T7 RNA polymerase
>Addgene plasmid #229471 | pMS26 | addgene full sequence | sequence record 457014 | Addgene NGS Result
TGGCGAATGGG
[124 nt withheld, positions 12-135]
C
[91 nt withheld, positions 137-227]
A
[49 nt withheld, positions 229-277]
CCTTTGACGTTGGAGTCCACGTTCTTT
[37 nt withheld, positions 305-341]
ACCCTATCTCGGTCTATTCTTTTGATTTATAAGGGATTTTGCCGATTTCGGCCTATTGGTTAAAAAATGA
GCTGATTTAACAAAAATTTAACGCGAATTTTAACAAAATATTAACGCTTACAATTTAGGTGGCACTTTTC
GGGGAAATGTGCGCGGAACCCCTATTTGTTTATTTTTCTAAATACATTCAAATATGTATCCGCTCATGAA
TTAATTCTTAGAAAAACTCATCGAGCATCAAATGAAACTGCAATTTATTCATATCAGGATTATCAATACC
ATATTTTTGAAAAAGCCGTTTCTGTAATGAAGGAGAAAACTCACCGAGGCAGTTCCATAGGATGGCAAGA
TCCTGGTATCGGTCTGCGATTCCGACTCGTCCAACATCAATACAACCTATTAATTTCCCCTCGTCAAAAA
TAAGGTTATCAAGTGAGAAATCACCATGAGTGACGACTGAATCCGGTGAGAATGGCAAAAGTTTATGCAT
TTCTTTCCAGACTTGTTCAACAGGCCAGCCATTACGCTCGTCATCAAAATCACTCGCATCAACCAAACCG
TTATTCATTCGTGATTGCGCCTGAGCGAGACGAAATACGCGATCGCTGTTAAAAGGACAATTACAAACAG
GAATCGAATGCAACCGGCGCAGGAACACTGCCAGCGCATCAACAATATTTTCACCTGAATCAGGATATTC
TTCTAATACCTGGAATGCTGTTTTCCCGGGGATCGCAGTGGTGAGTAACCATGCATCATCAGGAGTACGG
ATAAAATGCTTGATGGTCGGAAGAGGCATAAATTCCGTCAGCCAGTTTAGTCTGACCATCTCATCTGTAA
CATCATTGGCAACGCTACCTTTGCCATGTTTCAGAAACAACTCTGGCGCATCGGGCTTCCCATACAATCG
ATAGATTGTCGCACCTGATTGCCCGACATTATCGCGAGCCCATTTATACCCATATAAATCAGCATCCATG
TTGGAATTTAATCGCGGCCTAGAGCAAGACGTTTCCCGTTGAATATGGCTCATAACACCCCTTGTATTAC
TGTTTATGTAAGCAGACAGTTTTATTGTTCATGACCAAAATCCCTTAACGTGAGTTTTCGTTCCACTGAG
CGTCAGACCCCGTAGAAAAGATCAAAGGATCTTCTTGAGATCCTTTTTTTCTGCGCGTAATCTGCTGCTT
GCAAACAAAAAAACCACCGCTACCAGCGGTGGTTTGTTTGCCGGATCAAGAGCTACCAACTCTTTTTCCG
AAGGTAACTGGCTTCAGCAGAGCGCAGATACCAAATACTGTCCTTCTAGTGTAGCCGTAGTTAGGCCACC
ACTTCAAGAACTCTGTAGCACCGCCTACATACCTCGCTCTGCTAATCCTGTTACCAGTGGCTGCTGCCAG
TGGCGATAAGTCGTGTCTTACCGGGTTGGACTCAAGACGATAGTTACCGGATAAGGCGCAGCGGTCGGGC
TGAACGGGGGGTTCGTGCACACAGCCCAGCTTGGAGCGAACGACCTACACCGAACTGAGATACCTACAGC
GTGAGCTATGAGAAAGCGCCACGCTTCCCGAAGGGAGAAAGGCGGACAGGTATCCGGTAAGCGGCAGGGT
CGGAACAGGAGAGCGCACGAGGGAGCTTCCAGGGGGAAACGCCTGGTATCTTTATAGTCCTGTCGGGTTT
CGCCACCTCTGACTTGAGCGTCGATTTTTGTGATGCTCGTCAGGGGGGCGGAGCCTATGGAAAAACGCCA
GCAACGCGGCCTTTTTACGGTTCCTGGCCTTTTGCTGGCCTTTTGCTCACATGTTCTTTCCTGCGTTATC
CCCTGATTCTGTGGATAACCGTATTACCGCCTTTGAGTGAGCTGATACCGCTCGCCGCAGCCGAACGACC
GAGCGCAGCGAGTCAGTGAGCGAGGAAGCGGAAGAGCGCCTGATGCGGTATTTTCTCCTTACGCATCTGT
GCGGTATTTCACACCGCAATGGTGCACTCTCAGTACAATCTGCTCTGATGCCGCATAGTTAAGCCAGTAT
ACACTCCGCTATCGCTACGTGACTGGGTCATGGCTGCGCCCCGACACCCGCCAACACCCGCTGACGCGCC
CTGACGGGCTTGTCTGCTCCCGGCATCCGCTTACAGACAAGCTGTGACCGTCTCCGGGAGCTGCATGTGT
CAGAGGTTTTCACCGTCATCACCGAAACGCGCGAGGCAGCTGCGGTAAAGCTCATCAGCGTGGTCGTGAA
GCGATTCACAGATGTCTGCCTGTTCATCCGCGTCCAGCTCGTTGAGTTTCTCCAGAAGCGTTAATGTCTG
GCTTCTGATAAAGCGGGCCATGTTAAGGGCGGTTTTTTCCTGTTTGGTCACTGATGCCTCCGTGTAAGGG
GGATTTCTGTTCATGGGGGTAATGATACCGATGAAACGAGAGAGGATGCTCACGATACGGGTTACTGATG
ATGAACATGCCCGGTTACTGGAACGTTGTGAGGGTAAACAACTGGCGGTATGGATGCGGCGGGACCAGAG
AAAAATCACTCAGGGTCAATGCCAGCGCTTCGTTAATACAGATGTAGGTGTTCCACAGGGTAGCCAGCAG
CATCCTGCGATGCAGATCCGGAACATAATGGTGCAGGGCGCTGACTTCCGCGTTTCCAGACTTTACGAAA
CACGGAAACCGAAGACCATTCATGTTGTTGCTCAGGTCGCAGACGTTTTGCAGCAGCAGTCGCTTCACGT
TCGCTCGCGTATCGGTGATTCATTCTGCTAACCAGTAAGGCAACCCCGCCAGCCTAGCCGGGTCCTCAAC
GACAGGAGCACGATCATGCGCACCCGTGGGGCCGCCATGCCGGCGATAATGGCCTGCTTCTCGCCGAAAC
GTTTGGTGGCGGGACCAGTGACGAAGGCTTGAGCGAGGGCGTGCAAGATTCCGAATACCGCAAGCGACAG
GCCGATCATCGTCGCGCTCCAGCGAAAGCGGTCCTCGCCGAAAATGACCCAGAGCGCTGCCGGCACCTGT
CCTACGAGTTGCATGATAAAGAAGACAGTCATAAGTGCGGCGACGATAGTCATGCCCCGCGCCCACCGGA
AGGAGCTGACTGGGTTGAAGGCTCTCAAGGGCATCGGTCGAGATCCCGGTGCCTAATGAGTGAGCTAACT
TACATTAATTGCGTTGCGCTCACTGCCCGCTTTCCAGTCGGGAAACCTGTCGTGCCAGCTGCATTAATGA
ATCGGCCAACGCGCGGGGAGAGGCGGTTTGCGTATTGGGCGCCAGGGTGGTTTTTCTTTTCACCAGTGAG
ACGGGCAACAGCTGATTGCCCTTCACCGCCTGGCCCTGAGAGAGTTGCAGCAAGCGGTCCACGCTGGTTT
GCCCCAGCAGGCGAAAATCCTGTTTGATGGTGGTTAACGGCGGGATATAACATGAGCTGTCTTCGGTATC
GTCGTATCCCACTACCGAGATATCCGCACCAACGCGCAGCCCGGACTCGGTAATGGCGCGCATTGCGCCC
AGCGCCATCTGATCGTTGGCAACCAGCATCGCAGTGGGAACGATGCCCTCATTCAGCATTTGCATGGTTT
GTTGAAAACCGGACATGGCACTCCAGTCGCCTTCCCGTTCCGCTATCGGCTGAATTTGATTGCGAGTGAG
ATATTTATGCCAGCCAGCCAGACGCAGACGCGCCGAGACAGAACTTAATGGGCCCGCTAACAGCGCGATT
TGCTGGTGACCCAATGCGACCAGATGCTCCACGCCCAGTCGCGTACCGTCTTCATGGGAGAAAATAATAC
TGTTGATGGGTGTCTGGTCAGAGACATCAAGAAATAACGCCGGAACATTAGTGCAGGCAGCTTCCACAGC
AATGGCATCCTGGTCATCCAGCGGATAGTTAATGATCAGCCCACTGACGCGTTGCGCGAGAAGATTGTGC
ACCGCCGCTTTACAGGCTTCGACGCCGCTTCGTTCTACCATCGACACCACCACGCTGGCACCCAGTTGAT
CGGCGCGAGATTTAATCGCCGCGACAATTTGCGACGGCGCGTGCAGGGCCAGACTGGAGGTGGCAACGCC
AATCAGCAACGACTGTTTGCCCGCCAGTTGTTGTGCCACGCGGTTGGGAATGTAATTCAGCTCCGCCATC
GCCGCTTCCACTTTTTCCCGCGTTTTCGCAGAAACGTGGCTGGCCTGGTTCACCACGCGGGAAACGGTCT
GATAAGAGACACCGGCATACTCTGCGACATCGTATAACGTTACTGGTTTCACATTCACCACCCTGAATTG
ACTCTCTTCCGGGCGCTATCATGCCATACCGCGAAAGGTTTTGCGCCATTCGATGGTGTCCGGGATCTCG
ACGCTCTCCCTTATGCGACTCCTGCATTAGGAAGCAGCCCAGTAGTAGGTTGAGGCCGTTGAGCACCGCC
GCCGCAAGGAATGGTGCATGCAAGGAGATGGCGCCCAACAGTCCCCCGGCCACGGGGCCTGCCACCATAC
CCACGCCGAAACAAGCGCTCATGAGCCCGAAGTGGCGAGCCCGATCTTCCCCATCGGTGATGTCGGCGAT
ATAGGCGCCAGCAACCGCACCTGTGGCGCCGGTGATGCCGGCCACGATGCGTCCGGCGTAGAGGATCGAG
ATCTCGATCCCGCGAAATTAATACGACTCACTATAGGGGAATTGTGAGCGGATAACAATTCCCCTCTAGA
AATAATTTTGTTTAACTTTAAGAAGGAGATATACCATGGGCAGCAGCCATCATCATCATCATCACCATCA
CCATCACAGCAGCGGCCTGGAAGTTCTGTTCCAGGGGCCCCATATGACGCAGCCATTGGTCGGAAAACAG
ATTCTCATTGTTGAAGATGAGCAGGTATTTCGCTCGCTTCTGGATTCATGGTTTTCCTCATTGGGAGCGA
CAACGGTACTGGCGGCTGATGGGGTGGATGCCCTTGAGTTGCTGGGAGGTTTCACTCCAGACCTGATGAT
ATGTGATATCGCGATGCCACGAATGAACGGGCTTAAACTGCTGGAGCATATACGTAACAGAGGCGACCAG
ACCCCAGTTCTGGTGATATCTGCCACTGAAAATATGGCAGATATTGCCAAAGCGTTACGTCTGGGCGTTG
AAAATGTTTTGCTGAAACCAGTTAAAGATCTGAATCGCTTGCGCGAGATGGTTTTTGCCTGTCTCTATCC
CAGCATGTTTAATTCGCGCGTTGAGGAAGAGGAAAGGCTTTTTCGCGACTGGGATGCAATGGTTGATAAC
CCTGCCGCAGCGGCGAAATTATTACAGGAACTACAACCGCCGGTTCAGCAGGTGATTTCCCATTGCCGGG
TTAATTATCGTCAATTGGTTGCCGCGGACAAACCCGGCCTGGTGCTTGATATTGCCGCACTTTCGGAAAA
CGATCTGGCATTTTATTGCCTTGATGTCACCCGAGCTGGACATAATGGCGTACTTGCTGCCTTGTTATTA
CGCGCATTGTTTAACGGATTATTACAGGAACAGCTTGCACACCAAAATCAACGGTTGCCAGAGTTGGGCG
CGTTATTGAAGCAGGTAAACCATTTACTTCGTCAGGCCAATCTGCCGGGGCAGTTTCCGCTATTAGTTGG
CTATTATCATCGCGAACTGAAAAATCTCATTCTGGTTTCTGCGGGTCTGAATGCGACGTTAAATACCGGC
GAACACCAGGTGCAAATCAGTAATGGTGTTCCGTTAGGCACTTTAGGTAACGCTTATTTGAATCAATTGA
GCCAGCGATGCGATGCCTGGCAATGCCAAATATGGGGAACCGGTGGTCGACTGCGCTTGATGTTGTCTGC
AGAATGAGGATCCGAATTCGAGCTCCGTCGACAAGCTTGCGGCCGCACTCGAGCACCACCACCACCACCA
CTGAGATCCGGCTGCTAACAAAGCCCGAAAGGAAGCTGAGTTGGCTGCTGCCACCGCTGAGCAATAACTA
GCATAACCCCTTGGGGCCTCTAAACGGGTCTTGAGGGGTTTTTTGCTGAAAGGAGGAACTATATCCGGAT
